Addgene plasmid #219333: SFFV-TBX1-Brd 410
Purpose: Transcription factor TBX1 with a specific barcode assigned.
Depositing lab: Filipe Pereira. Depositing organization: Center for Neuroscience and Cell Biology, University of Coimbra. Publication: A combinatorial transcription factor screening platform for immune cell reprogramming. Kurochkin I, Altman AR, Caiado I, Pertiga-Cabral D, Halitzki E, Minaeva M, Zimmermannova O, Henriques-Oliveira L, Klein D, Nair M, Oliveira D, Cajal LR, Knittel R, Feick C, Ringner M, Martin M, Cirovic B, Pires CF, Rosa FF, Sitnicka E, Theis FJ, Pereira CF. Cell Syst. 2026 Jan 21;17(1):101457. doi: 10.1016/j.cels.2025.101457. Epub 2026 Jan 14. PubMed 41539305.
Backbone
  Vector backbone: SFFV-MCS
  Backbone size w/o insert (bp): 6638
  Vector type: Lentiviral
Growth in bacteria
  Bacterial resistance: Ampicillin, 100 μg/mL
  Growth temperature: 37°C
  Growth strain: NEB Stable
  Copy number: High Copy
Gene/Insert
  Gene/Insert name: TBX1
  Species: H. sapiens (human)
  Insert size (bp): 1200
  Mutation: Codon optimized
  Entrez Gene: TBX1 (a.k.a. CAFS, CATCH22, CTHM, DGCR, DGS, DORV, TBX1C, TGA, VCF, VCFS)
  Promoter: The spleen focus-forming virus (SFFV) promoter
  Cloning method: Restriction Enzyme; 5′ cloning site Bsp119I (not destroyed); 3′ cloning site BstHI (not destroyed)
Terms and licenses: Academic/Nonprofit Terms; Industry Terms: Not Available to Industry
Depositor comments: Barcode sequence cloned into XbaI restriction site. Design of plasmid is as follows: SFFV-[TF sequence]-WPRE-[Barcode sequence].
How to cite: SFFV-TBX1-Brd 410 was a gift from Filipe Pereira (Addgene plasmid # 219333 ; http://n2t.net/addgene:219333 ; RRID:Addgene_219333)
