[The description below was written by a language model from this plasmid's Addgene catalogue record and pLannotate feature annotations shown in this document.]
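Description:
SFFV-TBX1-Brd 410 is a lentiviral transfer plasmid built on the SFFV-MCS backbone that expresses a codon-optimized human TBX1 coding sequence together with a construct-specific DNA barcode. The sequenced plasmid is about 7.8 kb. In bacteria it is maintained through a high-copy ColE1/pUC-type origin and selected with ampicillin via the β-lactamase gene. The backbone also retains pBluescript-derived remnants, including an f1 origin, lac promoter/operator and lacZα fragments, and T7 and T3 promoters, plus an SV40 origin.

The viral portion has a third-generation, self-inactivating layout. An RSV promoter drives a truncated HIV-1 5' LTR to produce the genomic RNA in packaging cells. This is followed by the Ψ packaging signal with a partial gag sequence, the Rev response element for Rev-dependent nuclear export, and the cPPT/CTS, which aids nuclear import of the reverse-transcribed genome. The internal spleen focus-forming virus (SFFV) promoter, which is strongly active in haematopoietic cells, drives the TBX1 open reading frame, cloned between flanking multiple-cloning-site remnants. A WPRE downstream enhances transcript stability and expression. According to the depositor, the barcode sits after the WPRE at an XbaI site, which would place it within the SFFV-driven transcript; it is not annotated as a separate feature in the table. A ΔU3 3' LTR and an SV40 polyadenylation signal close the cassette. No mammalian selection marker or fluorescent reporter is annotated.

The plasmid belongs to a barcoded transcription factor collection made for combinatorial screening in immune cell reprogramming, in which the barcode presumably identifies which factors each transduced cell received.
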