Features (pLannotate 1.2.2; 29 found; start..end, strand, type, name):
     94..112     -  promoter       T7 promoter: promoter for bacteriophage T7 RNA polymerase
    120..275     +  CDS            lacZα (fragment): LacZα fragment of β-galactosidase; lacZ fragment
    280..708     +  rep_origin     f1 ori (sequence partly withheld): f1 bacteriophage origin of replication; arrow indicates direction of (+) strand synthesis
    761..865     +  promoter       AmpR promoter: bla
    866..1726    +  CDS            AmpR: β-lactamase; bla; confers resistance to ampicillin, carbenicillin, and related antibiotics
   1897..2485    +  rep_origin     ori: high-copy-number ColE1/pMB1/pBR322/pUC origin of replication
   2668..2760    +  CDS            lacI (fragment): lac repressor; lacI; The lac repressor binds to the lac operator to inhibit transcription in E. coli. This inhibition can be relieved by adding lactose or isopropyl-β-D-thiogalactopyranoside (IPTG).
   2773..2794    +  protein_bind   CAP binding site: CAP binding activates transcription in the presence of cAMP. E. coli catabolite activator protein
   2809..2839    +  promoter       lac promoter: promoter for the E. coli lac operon
   2847..2863    +  protein_bind   lac operator: The lac repressor binds to the lac operator to inhibit transcription in E. coli. This inhibition can be relieved by adding lactose or isopropyl-β-D-thiogalactopyranoside (IPTG). lac repressor encoded by lacI
   2908..2926    +  promoter       T3 promoter: promoter for bacteriophage T3 RNA polymerase
   2954..3180    +  promoter       RSV promoter: Rous sarcoma virus enhancer/promoter
   3181..3361    +  LTR            5' LTR (truncated): truncated 5' long terminal repeat (LTR) from HIV-1
   3408..3533    +  misc_feature   HIV-1 Ψ: packaging signal of human immunodeficiency virus type 1
   3517..3880    +  CDS            HIV-1 gag (fragment): gag protein from human immunodeficiency virus 1; gag
   4026..4259    +  misc_feature   RRE: The Rev response element (RRE) of HIV-1 allows for Rev-dependent mRNA export from the nucleus to the cytoplasm.
   4636..4736    +  CDS            Rev (fragment): human immunodeficiency virus 1 (HIV-1) Rev protein; rev; enhances nuclear export of unspliced and incompletely spliced viral mRNAs
   4755..4872    +  misc_feature   cPPT/CTS: central polypurine tract and central termination sequence of HIV-1
   4906..5307    +  promoter       SFFV promoter: spleen focus-forming virus long terminal repeat (LTR) promoter
   5317..5340    +  misc_feature   MCS (fragment): pBluescript multiple cloning site
   5365..6558    +  CDS            TBX1: TBX1_HUMAN - Experimental evidence at protein level: Swiss-Prot protein existence level 1. Probable transcriptional regulator involved in developmental processes. Is required for normal development of the pharyngeal arch arteries (By similarity). From Homo sapiens (Human).
   6572..6597    +  misc_feature   MCS (fragment): pBluescript multiple cloning site
   6597..6656    +  CDS            S (fragment): HBSAG_WHV6 - Experimental evidence at transcript level: Swiss-Prot protein existence level 2. The middle envelope protein plays an important role in the budding of the virion. It is involved in the induction of budding in a nucleocapsid independent way. In this process the majority of envelope proteins bud to form subviral lipoprotein particles of 22 nm of diameter that do not contain a nucleocapsid (By similarity). From Woodchuck hepatitis B virus (isolate w64/pWS23) (WHV).
   6788..7191    +  misc_feature   WPRE: woodchuck hepatitis virus posttranscriptional regulatory element
   7249..7308    +  CDS            nef (fragment): NEF_HV1Z2 - Experimental evidence at protein level: Swiss-Prot protein existence level 1. Extracellular Nef protein targets CD4(+) T-lymphocytes for apoptosis by interacting with CXCR4 surface receptors. From Human immunodeficiency virus type 1 group M subtype D (isolate Z2/CDC-Z34) (HIV-1).
   7310..7543    +  LTR            3' LTR (ΔU3): self-inactivating 3' long terminal repeat (LTR) from HIV-1
   7615..7736    +  polyA_signal   SV40 poly(A) signal: SV40 polyadenylation signal
   7755..7776    +  rep_origin     SV40 ori (fragment): SV40 origin of replication
   7776..73      +  rep_origin     SV40 ori (across the origin): SV40 origin of replication
>Addgene plasmid #219333 | SFFV-TBX1-Brd 410 | addgene full sequence | sequence record 449076 | Addgene NGS Result
ATTTATGCAGAGGCCGAGGCCGCCTCGGCCTCTGAGCTATTCCAGAAGTAGTGAGGAGGCTTTTTTGGAG
GCCTAGGGACGTACCCAATTCGCCCTATAGTGAGTCGTATTACGCGCGCTCACTGGCCGTCGTTTTACAA
CGTCGTGACTGGGAAAACCCTGGCGTTACCCAACTTAATCGCCTTGCAGCACATCCCCCTTTCGCCAGCT
GGCGTAATAGCGAAGAGGCCCGCACCGATCGCCCTTCCCAACAGTTGCGCAGCCTGAATGGCGAATGGG
[124 nt withheld, positions 280-403]
C
[91 nt withheld, positions 405-495]
A
[49 nt withheld, positions 497-545]
CCTTTGACGTTGGAGTCCACGTTCTTT
[37 nt withheld, positions 573-609]
ACCCTATCTCGGTCTATTCTTTTGATTTATAAGGGATTTTGCCGATTTCGGCCTATTGGTTAAAAAATGA
GCTGATTTAACAAAAATTTAACGCGAATTTTAACAAAATATTAACGCTTACAATTTAGGTGGCACTTTTC
GGGGAAATGTGCGCGGAACCCCTATTTGTTTATTTTTCTAAATACATTCAAATATGTATCCGCTCATGAG
ACAATAACCCTGATAAATGCTTCAATAATATTGAAAAAGGAAGAGTATGAGTATTCAACATTTCCGTGTC
GCCCTTATTCCCTTTTTTGCGGCATTTTGCCTTCCTGTTTTTGCTCACCCAGAAACGCTGGTGAAAGTAA
AAGATGCTGAAGATCAGTTGGGTGCACGAGTGGGTTACATCGAACTGGATCTCAACAGCGGTAAGATCCT
TGAGAGTTTTCGCCCCGAAGAACGTTTTCCAATGATGAGCACTTTTAAAGTTCTGCTATGTGGCGCGGTA
TTATCCCGTATTGACGCCGGGCAAGAGCAACTCGGTCGCCGCATACACTATTCTCAGAATGACTTGGTTG
AGTACTCACCAGTCACAGAAAAGCATCTTACGGATGGCATGACAGTAAGAGAATTATGCAGTGCTGCCAT
AACCATGAGTGATAACACTGCGGCCAACTTACTTCTGACAACGATCGGAGGACCGAAGGAGCTAACCGCT
TTTTTGCACAACATGGGGGATCATGTAACTCGCCTTGATCGTTGGGAACCGGAGCTGAATGAAGCCATAC
CAAACGACGAGCGTGACACCACGATGCCTGTAGCAATGGCAACAACGTTGCGCAAACTATTAACTGGCGA
ACTACTTACTCTAGCTTCCCGGCAACAATTAATAGACTGGATGGAGGCGGATAAAGTTGCAGGACCACTT
CTGCGCTCGGCCCTTCCGGCTGGCTGGTTTATTGCTGATAAATCTGGAGCCGGTGAGCGTGGGTCTCGCG
GTATCATTGCAGCACTGGGGCCAGATGGTAAGCCCTCCCGTATCGTAGTTATCTACACGACGGGGAGTCA
GGCAACTATGGATGAACGAAATAGACAGATCGCTGAGATAGGTGCCTCACTGATTAAGCATTGGTAACTG
TCAGACCAAGTTTACTCATATATACTTTAGATTGATTTAAAACTTCATTTTTAATTTAAAAGGATCTAGG
TGAAGATCCTTTTTGATAATCTCATGACCAAAATCCCTTAACGTGAGTTTTCGTTCCACTGAGCGTCAGA
CCCCGTAGAAAAGATCAAAGGATCTTCTTGAGATCCTTTTTTTCTGCGCGTAATCTGCTGCTTGCAAACA
AAAAAACCACCGCTACCAGCGGTGGTTTGTTTGCCGGATCAAGAGCTACCAACTCTTTTTCCGAAGGTAA
CTGGCTTCAGCAGAGCGCAGATACCAAATACTGTTCTTCTAGTGTAGCCGTAGTTAGGCCACCACTTCAA
GAACTCTGTAGCACCGCCTACATACCTCGCTCTGCTAATCCTGTTACCAGTGGCTGCTGCCAGTGGCGAT
AAGTCGTGTCTTACCGGGTTGGACTCAAGACGATAGTTACCGGATAAGGCGCAGCGGTCGGGCTGAACGG
GGGGTTCGTGCACACAGCCCAGCTTGGAGCGAACGACCTACACCGAACTGAGATACCTACAGCGTGAGCT
ATGAGAAAGCGCCACGCTTCCCGAAGGGAGAAAGGCGGACAGGTATCCGGTAAGCGGCAGGGTCGGAACA
GGAGAGCGCACGAGGGAGCTTCCAGGGGGAAACGCCTGGTATCTTTATAGTCCTGTCGGGTTTCGCCACC
TCTGACTTGAGCGTCGATTTTTGTGATGCTCGTCAGGGGGGCGGAGCCTATGGAAAAACGCCAGCAACGC
GGCCTTTTTACGGTTCCTGGCCTTTTGCTGGCCTTTTGCTCACATGTTCTTTCCTGCGTTATCCCCTGAT
TCTGTGGATAACCGTATTACCGCCTTTGAGTGAGCTGATACCGCTCGCCGCAGCCGAACGACCGAGCGCA
GCGAGTCAGTGAGCGAGGAAGCGGAAGAGCGCCCAATACGCAAACCGCCTCTCCCCGCGCGTTGGCCGAT
TCATTAATGCAGCTGGCACGACAGGTTTCCCGACTGGAAAGCGGGCAGTGAGCGCAACGCAATTAATGTG
AGTTAGCTCACTCATTAGGCACCCCAGGCTTTACACTTTATGCTTCCGGCTCGTATGTTGTGTGGAATTG
TGAGCGGATAACAATTTCACACAGGAAACAGCTATGACCATGATTACGCCAAGCGCGCAATTAACCCTCA
CTAAAGGGAACAAAAGCTGGAGCTGCAAGCTTAATGTAGTCTTATGCAATACTCTTGTAGTCTTGCAACA
TGGTAACGATGAGTTAGCAACATGCCTTACAAGGAGAGAAAAAGCACCGTGCATGCCGATTGGTGGAAGT
AAGGTGGTACGATCGTGCCTTATTAGGAAGGCAACAGACGGGTCTGACATGGATTGGACGAACCACTGAA
TTGCCGCATTGCAGAGATATTGTATTTAAGTGCCTAGCTCGATACATAAACGGGTCTCTCTGGTTAGACC
AGATCTGAGCCTGGGAGCTCTCTGGCTAACTAGGGAACCCACTGCTTAAGCCTCAATAAAGCTTGCCTTG
AGTGCTTCAAGTAGTGTGTGCCCGTCTGTTGTGTGACTCTGGTAACTAGAGATCCCTCAGACCCTTTTAG
TCAGTGTGGAAAATCTCTAGCAGTGGCGCCCGAACAGGGACTTGAAAGCGAAAGGGAAACCAGAGGAGCT
CTCTCGACGCAGGACTCGGCTTGCTGAAGCGCGCACGGCAAGAGGCGAGGGGCGGCGACTGGTGAGTACG
CCAAAAATTTTGACTAGCGGAGGCTAGAAGGAGAGAGATGGGTGCGAGAGCGTCAGTATTAAGCGGGGGA
GAATTAGATCGCGATGGGAAAAAATTCGGTTAAGGCCAGGGGGAAAGAAAAAATATAAATTAAAACATAT
AGTATGGGCAAGCAGGGAGCTAGAACGATTCGCAGTTAATCCTGGCCTGTTAGAAACATCAGAAGGCTGT
AGACAAATACTGGGACAGCTACAACCATCCCTTCAGACAGGATCAGAAGAACTTAGATCATTATATAATA
CAGTAGCAACCCTCTATTGTGTGCATCAAAGGATAGAGATAAAAGACACCAAGGAAGCTTTAGACAAGAT
AGAGGAAGAGCAAAACAAAAGTAAGACCACCGCACAGCAAGCGGCCGCTGATCTTCAGACCTGGAGGAGG
AGATATGAGGGACAATTGGAGAAGTGAATTATATAAATATAAAGTAGTAAAAATTGAACCATTAGGAGTA
GCACCCACCAAGGCAAAGAGAAGAGTGGTGCAGAGAGAAAAAAGAGCAGTGGGAATAGGAGCTTTGTTCC
TTGGGTTCTTGGGAGCAGCAGGAAGCACTATGGGCGCAGCGTCAATGACGCTGACGGTACAGGCCAGACA
ATTATTGTCTGGTATAGTGCAGCAGCAGAACAATTTGCTGAGGGCTATTGAGGCGCAACAGCATCTGTTG
CAACTCACAGTCTGGGGCATCAAGCAGCTCCAGGCAAGAATCCTGGCTGTGGAAAGATACCTAAAGGATC
AACAGCTCCTGGGGATTTGGGGTTGCTCTGGAAAACTCATTTGCACCACTGCTGTGCCTTGGAATGCTAG
TTGGAGTAATAAATCTCTGGAACAGATTTGGAATCACACGACCTGGATGGAGTGGGACAGAGAAATTAAC
AATTACACAAGCTTAATACACTCCTTAATTGAAGAATCGCAAAACCAGCAAGAAAAGAATGAACAAGAAT
TATTGGAATTAGATAAATGGGCAAGTTTGTGGAATTGGTTTAACATAACAAATTGGCTGTGGTATATAAA
ATTATTCATAATGATAGTAGGAGGCTTGGTAGGTTTAAGAATAGTTTTTGCTGTACTTTCTATAGTGAAT
AGAGTTAGGCAGGGATATTCACCATTATCGTTTCAGACCCACCTCCCAACCCCGAGGGGACCCGACAGGC
CCGAAGGAATAGAAGAAGAAGGTGGAGAGAGAGACAGAGACAGATCCATTCGATTAGTGAACGGATCTCG
ACGGTATCGGTTAACTTTTAAAAGAAAAGGGGGGATTGGGGGGTACAGTGCAGGGGAAAGAATAGTAGAC
ATAATAGCAACAGACATACAAACTAAAGAATTACAAAAACAAATTACAAAAATTCAAAATTTTATCGATC
ACGAGACTAGCCTCGAGCTGGCTGCAGTAACGCCATTTTGCAAGGCATGGAAAAATACCAAACCAAGAAT
AGAGAAGTTCAGATCAAGGGCGGGTACATGAAAATAGCTAACGTTGGGCCAAACAGGATATCTGCGGTGA
GCAGTTTCGGCCCCGGCCCGGGGCCAAGAACAGATGGTCACCGCAGTTTCGGCCCCGGCCCGAGGCCAAG
AACAGATGGTCCCCAGATATGGCCCAACCCTCAGCAGTTTCTTAAGACCCATCAGATGTTTCCAGGCTCC
CCCAAGGACCTGAAATGACCCTGCGCCTTATTTGAATTAACCAATCAGCCTGCTTCTCGCTTCTGTTCGC
GCGCTTCTGCTTCCCGAGCTCTATAAAAGAGCTCACAACCCCTCACTCGGCGCGCCAGTCCTCCGACAGA
CTGAGTCGGCCGGTCGAATCAAGCTTATCGATACCGTCGACGGATCCGCTAGCCCGCGGTTCGAAATGCA
TTTTAGCACGGTAACTAGAGATATGGAAGCATTTACCGCAAGTTCCTTATCCAGTCTTGGAGCGGCTGGC
GGATTTCCCGGTGCAGCCAGTCCAGGAGCTGATCCCTATGGGCCTAGGGAACCACCCCCTCCTCCACCCA
GATATGATCCATGTGCTGCTGCTGCACCAGGGGCACCCGGACCGCCTCCTCCACCACATGCGTATCCATT
CGCTCCCGCAGCTGGAGCTGCAACGAGTGCTGCAGCTGAACCAGAAGGGCCAGGCGCAAGTTGTGCTGCT
GCGGCAAAAGCCCCAGTAAAGAAGAATGCCAAAGTTGCTGGAGTATCCGTCCAATTAGAAATGAAAGCCC
TCTGGGATGAATTTAATCAATTAGGGACTGAAATGATTGTGACAAAAGCTGGGCGTCGAATGTTCCCTAC
ATTTCAGGTTAAACTTTTCGGTATGGACCCTATGGCGGATTACATGCTCCTGATGGATTTTGTCCCAGTC
GATGACAAACGTTATCGCTATGCGTTTCATTCTTCTAGCTGGTTAGTCGCTGGCAAAGCTGATCCAGCTA
CCCCTGGTAGGGTTCATTATCATCCCGATTCCCCAGCGAAAGGGGCCCAATGGATGAAACAGATTGTTAG
CTTTGATAAACTGAAGTTAACCAATAACCTGCTCGATGATAACGGACATATAATATTGAACTCAATGCAT
CGGTATCAGCCACGATTTCATGTCGTATACGTTGATCCTCGGAAGGACTCCGAAAAGTACGCAGAAGAAA
ATTTTAAGACATTCGTCTTTGAAGAAACTAGGTTTACTGCCGTTACAGCGTATCAGAATCACCGAATTAC
ACAACTGAAAATAGCTTCTAACCCTTTTGCCAAGGGGTTTAGGGATTGCGATCCGGAAGATTGGCCTAGG
AATCATCGACCGGGAGCTTTGCCCTTAATGAGTGCTTTTGCAAGATCACGCAATCCAGTAGCCTCACCTA
CCCAACCATCTGGAACCGAAAAGGGCGGTCACGTGTTAAAAGATAAAGAGGTAAAGGCCGAAACTAGCAG
AAATACCCCTGAACGCGAGGTCGAATTGTTGCGGGACGCCGGCGGATGCGTTAATCTTGGTCTGCCTTGT
CCAGCCGAATGTCAGCCATTTAACACTCAAGGTCTTGTCGCGGGACGCACTGCTGGGGATAGGCTGTGCT
AGTAGACCGGTCGGATCCCCCGGGCTGCAGGAATTCGAGCATCTTACCGCCATTTATTCCCATATTTGTT
CTGTTTTTCTTGATTTGGGTATACATTTAAATGTTAATAAAACAAAATGGTGGGGCAATCATTTACATTT
TTAGGGATATGTAATTACTAGTTCAGGTGTATTGCCACAAGACAAACATGTTAAGAAACTTTCCCGTTAT
TTACGCTCTGTTCCTGTTAATCAACCTCTGGATTACAAAATTTGTGAAAGATTGACTGATATTCTTAACT
ATGTTGCTCCTTTTACGCTGTGTGGATATGCTGCTTTAATGCCTCTGTATCATGCTATTGCTTCCCGTAC
GGCTTTCGTTTTCTCCTCCTTGTATAAATCCTGGTTGCTGTCTCTTTATGAGGAGTTGTGGCCCGTTGTC
CGTCAACGTGGCGTGGTGTGCTCTGTGTTTGCTGACGCAACCCCCACTGGCTGGGGCATTGCCACCACCT
GTCAACTCCTTTCTGGGACTTTCGCTTTCCCCCTCCCGATCGCCACGGCAGAACTCATCGCCGCCTGCCT
TGCCCGCTGCTGGACAGGGGCTAGGTTGCTGGGCACTGATAATTCCGTGGTGTTGTCGGGGAAGCTGACG
TCCTTTGCAATTCGATATCAAGCTGTACCTTCTAGATGTACAAACGTGTGAGCGCTTCTAGACCAATGAC
TTACAAGGCAGCTGTAGATCTTAGCCACTTTTTAAAAGAAAAGGGGGGACTGGAAGGGCTAATTCACTCC
CAACGAAGACAAGATCTGCTTTTTGCTTGTACTGGGTCTCTCTGGTTAGACCAGATCTGAGCCTGGGAGC
TCTCTGGCTAACTAGGGAACCCACTGCTTAAGCCTCAATAAAGCTTGCCTTGAGTGCTTCAAGTAGTGTG
TGCCCGTCTGTTGTGTGACTCTGGTAACTAGAGATCCCTCAGACCCTTTTAGTCAGTGTGGAAAATCTCT
AGCAGTAGTAGTTCATGTCATCTTATTATTCAGTATTTATAACTTGCAAAGAAATGAATATCAGAGAGTG
AGAGGAACTTGTTTATTGCAGCTTATAATGGTTACAAATAAAGCAATAGCATCACAAATTTCACAAATAA
AGCATTTTTTTCACTGCATTCTAGTTGTGGTTTGTCCAAACTCATCAATGTATCTTATCATGTCTGGCTC
TAGCTATCCCGCCCCTAACTCCGCCCATCCCGCCCCTAACTCCGCCCAGTTCCGCCCATTCTCCGCCCCA
TGGCTGACTAATTTTTTTT
