>Addgene plasmid #219333 | SFFV-TBX1-Brd 410 | depositor partial sequence | sequence record 428479 | TF ORF
ATGCATTTTAGCACGGTAACTAGAGATATGGAAGCATTTACCGCAAGTTCCTTATCCAGTCTTGGAGCGG
CTGGCGGATTTCCCGGTGCAGCCAGTCCAGGAGCTGATCCCTATGGGCCTAGGGAACCACCCCCTCCTCC
ACCCAGATATGATCCATGTGCTGCTGCTGCACCAGGGGCACCCGGACCGCCTCCTCCACCACATGCGTAT
CCATTCGCTCCCGCAGCTGGAGCTGCAACGAGTGCTGCAGCTGAACCAGAAGGGCCAGGCGCAAGTTGTG
CTGCTGCGGCAAAAGCCCCAGTAAAGAAGAATGCCAAAGTTGCTGGAGTATCCGTCCAATTAGAAATGAA
AGCCCTCTGGGATGAATTTAATCAATTAGGGACTGAAATGATTGTGACAAAAGCTGGGCGTCGAATGTTC
CCTACATTTCAGGTTAAACTTTTCGGTATGGACCCTATGGCGGATTACATGCTCCTGATGGATTTTGTCC
CAGTCGATGACAAACGTTATCGCTATGCGTTTCATTCTTCTAGCTGGTTAGTCGCTGGCAAAGCTGATCC
AGCTACCCCTGGTAGGGTTCATTATCATCCCGATTCCCCAGCGAAAGGGGCCCAATGGATGAAACAGATT
GTTAGCTTTGATAAACTGAAGTTAACCAATAACCTGCTCGATGATAACGGACATATAATATTGAACTCAA
TGCATCGGTATCAGCCACGATTTCATGTCGTATACGTTGATCCTCGGAAGGACTCCGAAAAGTACGCAGA
AGAAAATTTTAAGACATTCGTCTTTGAAGAAACTAGGTTTACTGCCGTTACAGCGTATCAGAATCACCGA
ATTACACAACTGAAAATAGCTTCTAACCCTTTTGCCAAGGGGTTTAGGGATTGCGATCCGGAAGATTGGC
CTAGGAATCATCGACCGGGAGCTTTGCCCTTAATGAGTGCTTTTGCAAGATCACGCAATCCAGTAGCCTC
ACCTACCCAACCATCTGGAACCGAAAAGGGCGGTCACGTGTTAAAAGATAAAGAGGTAAAGGCCGAAACT
AGCAGAAATACCCCTGAACGCGAGGTCGAATTGTTGCGGGACGCCGGCGGATGCGTTAATCTTGGTCTGC
CTTGTCCAGCCGAATGTCAGCCATTTAACACTCAAGGTCTTGTCGCGGGACGCACTGCTGGGGATAGGCT
GTGCTAGTAG
