>Addgene plasmid #219333 | SFFV-TBX1-Brd 410 | depositor partial sequence | sequence record 428480 | Barcode sequence
TGTACAAACGTGTGAGCGCT
